Addgene plasmid #87802: pTNS2
Purpose: (Empty Backbone) For constructing NusA-SUMO-fusion proteins with N-terminal StrepII tag and C-terminal His tag using "blunt-end" cloning.
Depositing lab: Yu-Zhu Zhang. Depositing organization: USDA ARS Albany, Western Regional Research Center. Publication: A Mutant Sumo Facilitates Quick Plasmid Construction for Expressing Proteins with Native N-termini After Tag Removal. Zhang Y, Fan Y. Mol Biotechnol. 2017 May;59(4-5):159-167. doi: 10.1007/s12033-017-9998-6. PubMed 28349302.
Backbone
  Vector backbone: pRSFduet-1
  Backbone manufacturer: EMD Millipore
  Vector type: Bacterial Expression
  Tag / fusion protein: Strep II (N terminal on backbone); 6xHis (C terminal on backbone)
Growth in bacteria
  Bacterial resistance: Kanamycin, 50 μg/mL
  Growth temperature: 37°C
  Growth strain: DH5alpha
  Copy number: High Copy
Gene/Insert
  Gene/Insert name: None
  Tag / fusion protein: Strep II (N terminal on backbone); 6xHis (C terminal on backbone)
Resource information
  A portion of this plasmid was derived from a plasmid made by: The constructs contain a DNA sequence which encodes a mutant sumo from yeast. I had the coding sequence synthesized by a commercial vendor.
Terms and licenses: Academic/Nonprofit Terms; Industry Terms: Not Available to Industry
Depositor comments: Additional reference: Zhang, Y.; Du, W.X.; Fregevu, C.; Kothary, M.H.; Harden, L; McHugh, T.H. Expression, purification, and characterization of almond (Prunus dulcis) allergen Pru du 4. J. Agric Food Chem 2014, 62, 12695-700. PMID: 25437489
How to cite: pTNS2 was a gift from Yu-Zhu Zhang (Addgene plasmid # 87802 ; http://n2t.net/addgene:87802 ; RRID:Addgene_87802)
