[The description below was written by a language model from this plasmid's Addgene catalogue record and pLannotate feature annotations shown in this document.]
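Description:
pTNS2 is an empty bacterial expression backbone derived from pRSFDuet-1, designed for producing recombinant proteins as NusA-SUMO fusions in E. coli. It replicates from the RSF1030 origin, which is compatible with other common plasmid origins and so allows co-maintenance with additional vectors. It is selected with kanamycin through an aminoglycoside phosphotransferase gene, and the record lists it as high copy. A lacI gene with its own promoter supplies lac repressor.

The annotated expression cassette consists of a T7 promoter followed by a lac operator and the T7 gene 10 ribosome binding site, giving IPTG-inducible transcription in hosts that supply T7 RNA polymerase, and it ends at a T7 terminator. Downstream of the RBS lies the coding sequence for NusA, a highly soluble E. coli protein used as a solubility enhancer. This is followed by a fragment of yeast SMT3 (SUMO), which the depositor describes as a synthesized mutant version. According to the catalogue entry, an N-terminal Strep II tag and a C-terminal 6xHis tag are carried on the backbone, although neither was picked up as a separate feature in the automated annotation. A partial S-tag remnant from the parent Duet vector sits downstream of the SUMO region. The short TcR, SET1 and partial AmpR promoter hits are fragmentary matches that are probably annotation artefacts rather than functional parts.

A gene of interest is inserted by blunt-end cloning directly after the SUMO sequence. The associated publication title indicates that the mutant SUMO speeds plasmid construction and that removing the tag leaves the target protein with its native N-terminus. The two terminal affinity tags offer separate purification handles for the fusion protein.
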