Features (pLannotate 1.2.2; 17 found; start..end, strand, type, name):
      1..19      +  promoter       T7 promoter: promoter for bacteriophage T7 RNA polymerase
     20..44      +  protein_bind   lac operator: The lac repressor binds to the lac operator to inhibit transcription in E. coli. This inhibition can be relieved by adding lactose or isopropyl-β-D-thiogalactopyranoside (IPTG). lac repressor encoded by lacI
     59..81      +  RBS            RBS: efficient ribosome binding site from bacteriophage T7 gene 10 (Olins and Rangwala, 1989)
    136..1617    +  CDS            NusA: transcription elongation protein (N utilization substance protein A); nusA; highly soluble in E. coli
   1648..1884    +  CDS            SMT3 (fragment): SMT3_YEAST - Experimental evidence at protein level: Swiss-Prot protein existence level 1. Not known; suppressor of MIF2 mutations. From Saccharomyces cerevisiae (strain ATCC 204508 / S288c) (Baker's yeast).
   1957..1998    +  CDS            S-Tag (fragment): affinity and epitope tag derived from pancreatic ribonuclease A
   2028..2045    +  CDS            SET1 (fragment): solubility-enhancement tag derived from T7 phage gene 10B
   2053..2100    +  terminator     T7 terminator: transcription terminator for bacteriophage T7 RNA polymerase
   2264..2321    +  promoter       AmpR promoter (fragment): bla
   2330..3145    -  CDS            KanR: aminoglycoside phosphotransferase; aph(3')-Ia; confers resistance to kanamycin in bacteria or G418 (Geneticin®) in eukaryotes
   3146..3237    -  promoter       AmpR promoter: bla
   3253..4002    -  rep_origin     RSF ori: Plasmids containing the RSF 1030 origin of replication can be propagated in E. coli cells that contain additional plasmids with compatible origins.
   4085..4149    -  CDS            TcR (fragment): tetracycline efflux protein; tet; confers resistance to tetracycline
   4164..4185    -  protein_bind   CAP binding site: CAP binding activates transcription in the presence of cAMP. E. coli catabolite activator protein
   4198..5280    -  CDS            lacI: lac repressor; lacI; The lac repressor binds to the lac operator to inhibit transcription in E. coli. This inhibition can be relieved by adding lactose or isopropyl-β-D-thiogalactopyranoside (IPTG).
   5281..5358    -  promoter       lacI promoter: lacI
   5366..5401    -  CDS            TcR (fragment): tetracycline efflux protein; tet; confers resistance to tetracycline
>Addgene plasmid #87802 | pTNS2 | addgene full sequence | sequence record 177263 | Addgene NGS Result
TAATACGACTCACTATAGGGGAATTGTGAGCGGATAACAATTCCCCTGTAGAAATAATTTTGTTTAACTT
TAATAAGGAGATATACCATGAGCCACGTGTGGTCGCACCCTCAATTCGAGAAAGGATCCTTTAAAAACAA
AGAAATTTTGGCTGTAGTTGAAGCCGTATCCAATGAAAAGGCGCTACCTCGCGAGAAGATTTTCGAAGCA
TTGGAAAGCGCGCTGGCGACAGCAACAAAGAAAAAATATGAACAAGAGATCGACGTCCGCGTACAGATCG
ATCGCAAAAGCGGTGATTTTGACACTTTCCGTCGCTGGTTAGTTGTTGATGAAGTCACCCAGCCGACCAA
GGAAATCACCCTTGAAGCCGCACGTTATGAAGATGAAAGCCTGAACCTGGGCGATTACGTTGAAGATCAG
ATTGAGTCTGTTACCTTTGACCGTATCACTACCCAGACGGCAAAACAGGTTATCGTGCAGAAAGTGCGTG
AAGCCGAACGTGCGATGGTGGTTGATCAGTTCCGTGAACACGAAGGTGAAATCATCACCGGCGTGGTGAA
AAAAGTAAACCGCGACAACATCTCTCTGGATCTGGGCAACAACGCTGAAGCCGTGATCCTGCGCGAAGAT
ATGCTGCCGCGTGAAAACTTCCGCCCTGGCGACCGCGTTCGTGGCGTGCTCTATTCCGTTCGCCCGGAAG
CGCGTGGCGCGCAACTGTTCGTCACTCGTTCCAAGCCGGAAATGCTGATCGAACTGTTCCGTATTGAAGT
GCCAGAAATCGGCGAAGAAGTGATTGAAATTAAAGCAGCGGCTCGCGATCCGGGTTCTCGTGCGAAAATC
GCGGTGAAAACCAACGATAAACGTATCGATCCGGTAGGTGCTTGCGTAGGTATGCGTGGCGCGCGTGTTC
AGGCGGTGTCTACTGAACTGGGTGGCGAGCGTATCGATATCGTCCTGTGGGATGATAACCCGGCGCAGTT
CGTGATTAACGCAATGGCACCGGCAGACGTTGCTTCTATCGTGGTGGATGAAGATAAACACACCATGGAC
ATCGCCGTTGAAGCCGGTAATCTGGCGCAGGCGATTGGCCGTAACGGTCAGAACGTGCGTCTGGCTTCGC
AACTGAGCGGTTGGGAACTCAACGTGATGACCGTTGACGACCTGCAAGCTAAGCATCAGGCGGAAGCGCA
CGCAGCGATCGACACCTTCACCAAATATCTCGACATCGACGAAGACTTCGCGACTGTTCTGGTAGAAGAA
GGCTTCTCGACGCTGGAAGAATTGGCCTATGTGCCGATGAAAGAGCTGTTGGAAATCGAAGGCCTTGATG
AGCCGACCGTTGAAGCACTGCGCGAGCGTGCTAAAAATGCACTGGCCACCATTGCACAGGCCCAGGAAGA
AAGCCTCGGTGATAACAAACCGGCTGACGATCTGCTGAACCTTGAAGGGGTAGATCGTGATTTGGCATTC
AAACTGGCCGCCCGTGGCGTTTGTACGCTGGAAGATCTCGCCGAACAGGGCATTGATGATCTGGCTGATA
TCGAAGGGTTGACCGACGAAAAAGCCGGAGCACTGATTATGGCTGCCCGTAATATTTGCTGGTTCGGTGA
CGAAGCGTACGTAAGATCCTGGGAAGTTAAACCGGAAACCCACATCAACCTGAAAGTTTCTGACGGTTCT
TCTGAAATCTTCTTCAAAATCAAAAAAACCACCCCGCTGCGTCGTCTGATGGAAGCTTTCGCTAAACGTC
AGGGTAAAGAAATGGACTCTCTGCGTTTCCTGTACGACGGTATCCGTATCCAGGCTGACCAGACCCCGGA
AGACCTGGACATGGAAGACAACGACATCATCGAAGCTCACCGTGAACAGCTGGGTGGTGCTACCATGGAA
TTCGGGCCCGATATCGGTACCCTCGAGGATATCCACCATCATCACCACCATTGAGTCGAGTCTGGTAAAG
AAACCGCTGCTGCGAAATTTGAACGCCAGCACATGGACTCGTCTACTAGCGCAGCTTAATTAACCTAGGC
TGCTGCCACCGCTGAGCAATAACTAGCATAACCCCTTGGGGCCTCTAAACGGGTCTTGAGGGGTTTTTTG
CTGAAACCTCAGGCATTTGAGAAGCACACGGTCACACTGCTTCCGGTAGTCAATAAACCGGTAAACCAGC
AATAGACATAAGCGGCTATTTAACGACCCTGCCCTGAACCGACGACAAGCTGACGACCGGGTCTCCGCAA
GTGGCACTTTTCGGGGAAATGTGCGCGGAACCCCTATTTGTTTATTTTTCTAAATACATTCAAATATGTA
TCCGCTCATGAATTAATTCTTAGAAAAACTCATCGAGCATCAAATGAAACTGCAATTTATTCATATCAGG
ATTATCAATACCATATTTTTGAAAAAGCCGTTTCTGTAATGAAGGAGAAAACTCACCGAGGCAGTTCCAT
AGGATGGCAAGATCCTGGTATCGGTCTGCGATTCCGACTCGTCCAACATCAATACAACCTATTAATTTCC
CCTCGTCAAAAATAAGGTTATCAAGTGAGAAATCACCATGAGTGACGACTGAATCCGGTGAGAATGGCAA
AAGTTTATGCATTTCTTTCCAGACTTGTTCAACAGGCCAGCCATTACGCTCGTCATCAAAATCACTCGCA
TCAACCAAACCGTTATTCATTCGTGATTGCGCCTGAGCGAGACGAAATACGCGGTCGCTGTTAAAAGGAC
AATTACAAACAGGAATCGAATGCAACCGGCGCAGGAACACTGCCAGCGCATCAACAATATTTTCACCTGA
ATCAGGATATTCTTCTAATACCTGGAATGCTGTTTTCCCGGGGATCGCAGTGGTGAGTAACCATGCATCA
TCAGGAGTACGGATAAAATGCTTGATGGTCGGAAGAGGCATAAATTCCGTCAGCCAGTTTAGTCTGACCA
TCTCATCTGTAACATCATTGGCAACGCTACCTTTGCCATGTTTCAGAAACAACTCTGGCGCATCGGGCTT
CCCATACAATCGATAGATTGTCGCACCTGATTGCCCGACATTATCGCGAGCCCATTTATACCCATATAAA
TCAGCATCCATGTTGGAATTTAATCGCGGCCTAGAGCAAGACGTTTCCCGTTGAATATGGCTCATACTCT
TCCTTTTTCAATATTATTGAAGCATTTATCAGGGTTATTGTCTCATGAGCGGATACATATTTGAATGTAT
TTAGAAAAATAAACAAATAGGCATGCAGCGCTCTTCCGCTTCCTCGCTCACTGACTCGCTACGCTCGGTC
GTTCGACTGCGGCGAGCGGTGTCAGCTCACTCAAAAGCGGTAATACGGTTATCCACAGAATCAGGGGATA
AAGCCGGAAAGAACATGTGAGCAAAAAGCAAAGCACCGGAAGAAGCCAACGCCGCAGGCGTTTTTCCATA
GGCTCCGCCCCCCTGACGAGCATCACAAAAATCGACGCTCAAGCCAGAGGTGGCGAAACCCGACAGGACT
ATAAAGATACCAGGCGTTTCCCCCTGGAAGCTCCCTCGTGCGCTCTCCTGTTCCGACCCTGCCGCTTACC
GGATACCTGTCCGCCTTTCTCCCTTCGGGAAGCGTGGCGCTTTCTCATAGCTCACGCTGTTGGTATCTCA
GTTCGGTGTAGGTCGTTCGCTCCAAGCTGGGCTGTGTGCACGAACCCCCCGTTCAGCCCGACCGCTGCGC
CTTATCCGGTAACTATCGTCTTGAGTCCAACCCGGTAAGACACGACTTATCGCCACTGGCAGCAGCCATT
GGTAACTGATTTAGAGGACTTTGTCTTGAAGTTATGCACCTGTTAAGGCTAAACTGAAAGAACAGATTTT
GGTGAGTGCGGTCCTCCAACCCACTTACCTTGGTTCAAAGAGTTGGTAGCTCAGCGAACCTTGAGAAAAC
CACCGTTGGTAGCGGTGGTTTTTCTTTATTTATGAGATGATGAATCAATCGGTCTATCAAGTCAACGAAC
AGCTATTCCGTTACTCTAGATTTCAGTGCAATTTATCTCTTCAAATGTAGCACCTGAAGTCAGCCCCATA
CGATATAAGTTGTAATTCTCATGTTAGTCATGCCCCGCGCCCACCGGAAGGAGCTGACTGGGTTGAAGGC
TCTCAAGGGCATCGGTCGAGATCCCGGTGCCTAATGAGTGAGCTAACTTACATTAATTGCGTTGCGCTCA
CTGCCCGCTTTCCAGTCGGGAAACCTGTCGTGCCAGTTGCATTAATGAATCGGCCAACGCGCGGGGAGAG
GCGGTTTGCGTATTGGGCGCCAGGGTGGTTTTTCTTTTCACCAGTGAGACGGGCAACAGTTGATTGCCCT
TCACCGCCTGGCCCTGAGAGAGTTGCAGCAAGCGGTCCACGCTGGTTTGCCCCAGCAGGCGAAAATCCTG
TTTGATGGTGGTTAACGGCGGGATATAACATGAGCTGTCTTCGGTATCGTCGTATCCCACTACCGAGATG
TCCGCACCAACGCGCAGCCCGGACTCGGTAATGGCGCGCATTGCGCCCAGCGCCATCTGATCGTTGGCAA
CCAGCATCGCAGTGGGAACGATGCCCTCATTCAGCATTTGCATGGTTTGTTGAAAACCGGACATGGCACT
CCAGTCGCCTTCCCGTTCCGCTATCGGCTGAATTTGATTGCGAGTGAGATATTTATGCCAGCCAGCCAGA
CGCAGACGCGCCGAGACAGAACTTAATGGGCCCGCTAACAGCGCGATTTGCTGGTGACCCAATGCGACCA
GATGCTCCACGCCCAGTCGCGTACCGTCTTCATGGGAGAAAATAATACTGTTGATGGGTGTCTGGTCAGA
GACATCAAGAAATAACGCCGGAACATTAGTGCAGGCAGCTTCCACAGCAATGGCATCCTGGTCATCCAGC
GGATAGTTAATGATCAGCCCACTGACGCGTTGCGCGAGAAGATTGTGCACCGCCGCTTTACAGGCTTCGA
CGCCGCTTCGTTCTACCATCGACACCACCACGCTGGCACCCAGTTGATCGGCGCGAGATTTAATCGCCGC
GACAATTTGCGACGGCGCGTGCAGGGCCAGACTGGAGGTGGCAACGCCAATCAGCAACGACTGTTTGCCC
GCCAGTTGTTGTGCCACGCGGTTGGGAATGTAATTCAGCTCCGCCATCGCCGCTTCCACTTTTTCCCGCG
TTTTCGCAGAAACGTGGCTGGCCTGGTTCACCACGCGGGAAACGGTCTGATAAGAGACACCGGCATACTC
TGCGACATCGTATAACGTTACTGGTTTCACATTCACCACCCTGAATTGACTCTCTTCCGGGCGCTATCAT
GCCATACCGCGAAAGGTTTTGCGCCATTCGATGGTGTCCGGGATCTCGACGCTCTCCCTTATGCGACTCC
TGCATTAGGAAAT
